>Addgene plasmid #75166 | pLC-BFP-FADD | depositor full sequence | sequence record 149255 | pLC-BFP-FADD sequence 11689 bps
TTAATGTAGTCTTATGCAATACTCTTGTAGTCTTGCAACATGGTAACGATGAGTTAGCAACATGCCTTAC
AAGGAGAGAAAAAGCACCGTGCATGCCGATTGGTGGAAGTAAGGTGGTACGATCGTGCCTTATTAGGAAG
GCAACAGACGGGTCTGACATGGATTGGACGAACCACTGAATTGCCGCATTGCAGAGATATTGTATTTAAG
TGCCTAGCTCGATACATAAACGGGTCTCTCTGGTTAGACCAGATCTGAGCCTGGGAGCTCTCTGGCTAAC
TAGGGAACCCACTGCTTAAGCCTCAATAAAGCTTGCCTTGAGTGCTTCAAGTAGTGTGTGCCCGTCTGTT
GTGTGACTCTGGTAACTAGAGATCCCTCAGACCCTTTTAGTCAGTGTGGAAAATCTCTAGCAGTGGCGCC
CGAACAGGGACTTGAAAGCGAAAGGGAAACCAGAGGAGCTCTCTCGACGCAGGACTCGGCTTGCTGAAGC
GCGCACGGCAAGAGGCGAGGGGCGGCGACTGGTGAGTACGCCAAAAATTTTGACTAGCGGAGGCTAGAAG
GAGAGAGATGGGTGCGAGAGCGTCAGTATTAAGCGGGGGAGAATTAGATCGCGATGGGAAAAAATTCGGT
TAAGGCCAGGGGGAAAGAAAAAATATAAATTAAAACATATAGTATGGGCAAGCAGGGAGCTAGAACGATT
CGCAGTTAATCCTGGCCTGTTAGAAACATCAGAAGGCTGTAGACAAATACTGGGACAGCTACAACCATCC
CTTCAGACAGGATCAGAAGAACTTAGATCATTATATAATACAGTAGCAACCCTCTATTGTGTGCATCAAA
GGATAGAGATAAAAGACACCAAGGAAGCTTTAGACAAGATAGAGGAAGAGCAAAACAAAAGTAAGACCAC
CGCACAGCAAGCGGCCGCTGATCTTCAGACCTGGAGGAGGAGATATGAGGGACAATTGGAGAAGTGAATT
ATATAAATATAAAGTAGTAAAAATTGAACCATTAGGAGTAGCACCCACCAAGGCAAAGAGAAGAGTGGTG
CAGAGAGAAAAAAGAGCAGTGGGAATAGGAGCTTTGTTCCTTGGGTTCTTGGGAGCAGCAGGAAGCACTA
TGGGCGCAGCGTCAATGACGCTGACGGTACAGGCCAGACAATTATTGTCTGGTATAGTGCAGCAGCAGAA
CAATTTGCTGAGGGCTATTGAGGCGCAACAGCATCTGTTGCAACTCACAGTCTGGGGCATCAAGCAGCTC
CAGGCAAGAATCCTGGCTGTGGAAAGATACCTAAAGGATCAACAGCTCCTGGGGATTTGGGGTTGCTCTG
GAAAACTCATTTGCACCACTGCTGTGCCTTGGAATGCTAGTTGGAGTAATAAATCTCTGGAACAGATTTG
GAATCACACGACCTGGATGGAGTGGGACAGAGAAATTAACAATTACACAAGCTTAATACACTCCTTAATT
GAAGAATCGCAAAACCAGCAAGAAAAGAATGAACAAGAATTATTGGAATTAGATAAATGGGCAAGTTTGT
GGAATTGGTTTAACATAACAAATTGGCTGTGGTATATAAAATTATTCATAATGATAGTAGGAGGCTTGGT
AGGTTTAAGAATAGTTTTTGCTGTACTTTCTATAGTGAATAGAGTTAGGCAGGGATATTCACCATTATCG
TTTCAGACCCACCTCCCAACCCCGAGGGGACCCAGAGAGGGCCTATTTCCCATGATTCCTTCATATTTGC
ATATACGATACAAGGCTGTTAGAGAGATAATTAGAATTAATTTGACTGTAAACACAAAGATATTAGTACA
AAATACGTGACGTAGAAAGTAATAATTTCTTGGGTAGTTTGCAGTTTTAAAATTATGTTTTAAAATGGAC
TATCATATGCTTACCGTAACTTGAAAGTATTTCGATTTCTTGGCTTTATATATCTTGTGGAAAGGACGAA
ACACCGACTCCCGCACACGCTCTGTCGTTTTAGAGCTAGAAATAGCAAGTTAAAATAAGGCTAGTCCGTT
ATCAACTTGAAAAAGTGGCACCGAGTCGGTGCTTTTTTGAATTCTAGATCTTGAGACAAATGGCAGTATT
CATCCACAATTTTAAAAGAAAAGGGGGGATTGGGGGGTACAGTGCAGGGGAAAGAATAGTAGACATAATA
GCAACAGACATACAAACTAAAGAATTACAAAAACAAATTACAAAAATTCAAAATTTTCGGGTTTATTACA
GGGACAGCAGAGATCCACTTTGGCGCCGGCTCGAGTGGCTCCGGTGCCCGTCAGTGGGCAGAGCGCACAT
CGCCCACAGTCCCCGAGAAGTTGGGGGGAGGGGTCGGCAATTGAACCGGTGCCTAGAGAAGGTGGCGCGG
GGTAAACTGGGAAAGTGATGTCGTGTACTGGCTCCGCCTTTTTCCCGAGGGTGGGGGAGAACCGTATATA
AGTGCAGTAGTCGCCGTGAACGTTCTTTTTCGCAACGGGTTTGCCGCCAGAACACAGGTGTCGTGACGCG
GGATCCGCCACCATGGATTACAAAGACGATGACGATAAGATGGCCCCAAAGAAGAAGCGGAAGGTCGGTA
TCCACGGAGTCCCAGCAGCCGACAAGAAGTACAGCATCGGCCTGGACATCGGCACCAACTCTGTGGGCTG
GGCCGTGATCACCGACGAGTACAAGGTGCCCAGCAAGAAATTCAAGGTGCTGGGCAACACCGACCGGCAC
AGCATCAAGAAGAACCTGATCGGAGCCCTGCTGTTCGACAGCGGCGAAACAGCCGAGGCCACCCGGCTGA
AGAGAACCGCCAGAAGAAGATACACCAGACGGAAGAACCGGATCTGCTATCTGCAAGAGATCTTCAGCAA
CGAGATGGCCAAGGTGGACGACAGCTTCTTCCACAGACTGGAAGAGTCCTTCCTGGTGGAAGAGGATAAG
AAGCACGAGCGGCACCCCATCTTCGGCAACATCGTGGACGAGGTGGCCTACCACGAGAAGTACCCCACCA
TCTACCACCTGAGAAAGAAACTGGTGGACAGCACCGACAAGGCCGACCTGCGGCTGATCTATCTGGCCCT
GGCCCACATGATCAAGTTCCGGGGCCACTTCCTGATCGAGGGCGACCTGAACCCCGACAACAGCGACGTG
GACAAGCTGTTCATCCAGCTGGTGCAGACCTACAACCAGCTGTTCGAGGAAAACCCCATCAACGCCAGCG
GCGTGGACGCCAAGGCCATCCTGTCTGCCAGACTGAGCAAGAGCAGACGGCTGGAAAATCTGATCGCCCA
GCTGCCCGGCGAGAAGAAGAATGGCCTGTTCGGCAACCTGATTGCCCTGAGCCTGGGCCTGACCCCCAAC
TTCAAGAGCAACTTCGACCTGGCCGAGGATGCCAAACTGCAGCTGAGCAAGGACACCTACGACGACGACC
TGGACAACCTGCTGGCCCAGATCGGCGACCAGTACGCCGACCTGTTTCTGGCCGCCAAGAACCTGTCCGA
CGCCATCCTGCTGAGCGACATCCTGAGAGTGAACACCGAGATCACCAAGGCCCCCCTGAGCGCCTCTATG
ATCAAGAGATACGACGAGCACCACCAGGACCTGACCCTGCTGAAAGCTCTCGTGCGGCAGCAGCTGCCTG
AGAAGTACAAAGAGATTTTCTTCGACCAGAGCAAGAACGGCTACGCCGGCTACATTGACGGCGGAGCCAG
CCAGGAAGAGTTCTACAAGTTCATCAAGCCCATCCTGGAAAAGATGGACGGCACCGAGGAACTGCTCGTG
AAGCTGAACAGAGAGGACCTGCTGCGGAAGCAGCGGACCTTCGACAACGGCAGCATCCCCCACCAGATCC
ACCTGGGAGAGCTGCACGCCATTCTGCGGCGGCAGGAAGATTTTTACCCATTCCTGAAGGACAACCGGGA
AAAGATCGAGAAGATCCTGACCTTCCGCATCCCCTACTACGTGGGCCCTCTGGCCAGGGGAAACAGCAGA
TTCGCCTGGATGACCAGAAAGAGCGAGGAAACCATCACCCCCTGGAACTTCGAGGAAGTGGTGGACAAGG
GCGCTTCCGCCCAGAGCTTCATCGAGCGGATGACCAACTTCGATAAGAACCTGCCCAACGAGAAGGTGCT
GCCCAAGCACAGCCTGCTGTACGAGTACTTCACCGTGTATAACGAGCTGACCAAAGTGAAATACGTGACC
GAGGGAATGAGAAAGCCCGCCTTCCTGAGCGGCGAGCAGAAAAAGGCCATCGTGGACCTGCTGTTCAAGA
CCAACCGGAAAGTGACCGTGAAGCAGCTGAAAGAGGACTACTTCAAGAAAATCGAGTGCTTCGACTCCGT
GGAAATCTCCGGCGTGGAAGATCGGTTCAACGCCTCCCTGGGCACATACCACGATCTGCTGAAAATTATC
AAGGACAAGGACTTCCTGGACAATGAGGAAAACGAGGACATTCTGGAAGATATCGTGCTGACCCTGACAC
TGTTTGAGGACAGAGAGATGATCGAGGAACGGCTGAAAACCTATGCCCACCTGTTCGACGACAAAGTGAT
GAAGCAGCTGAAGCGGCGGAGATACACCGGCTGGGGCAGGCTGAGCCGGAAGCTGATCAACGGCATCCGG
GACAAGCAGTCCGGCAAGACAATCCTGGATTTCCTGAAGTCCGACGGCTTCGCCAACAGAAACTTCATGC
AGCTGATCCACGACGACAGCCTGACCTTTAAAGAGGACATCCAGAAAGCCCAGGTGTCCGGCCAGGGCGA
TAGCCTGCACGAGCACATTGCCAATCTGGCCGGCAGCCCCGCCATTAAGAAGGGCATCCTGCAGACAGTG
AAGGTGGTGGACGAGCTCGTGAAAGTGATGGGCCGGCACAAGCCCGAGAACATCGTGATCGAAATGGCCA
GAGAGAACCAGACCACCCAGAAGGGACAGAAGAACAGCCGCGAGAGAATGAAGCGGATCGAAGAGGGCAT
CAAAGAGCTGGGCAGCCAGATCCTGAAAGAACACCCCGTGGAAAACACCCAGCTGCAGAACGAGAAGCTG
TACCTGTACTACCTGCAGAATGGGCGGGATATGTACGTGGACCAGGAACTGGACATCAACCGGCTGTCCG
ACTACGATGTGGACCATATCGTGCCTCAGAGCTTTCTGAAGGACGACTCCATCGACAACAAGGTGCTGAC
CAGAAGCGACAAGAACCGGGGCAAGAGCGACAACGTGCCCTCCGAAGAGGTCGTGAAGAAGATGAAGAAC
TACTGGCGGCAGCTGCTGAACGCCAAGCTGATTACCCAGAGAAAGTTCGACAATCTGACCAAGGCCGAGA
GAGGCGGCCTGAGCGAACTGGATAAGGCCGGCTTCATCAAGAGACAGCTGGTGGAAACCCGGCAGATCAC
AAAGCACGTGGCACAGATCCTGGACTCCCGGATGAACACTAAGTACGACGAGAATGACAAGCTGATCCGG
GAAGTGAAAGTGATCACCCTGAAGTCCAAGCTGGTGTCCGATTTCCGGAAGGATTTCCAGTTTTACAAAG
TGCGCGAGATCAACAACTACCACCACGCCCACGACGCCTACCTGAACGCCGTCGTGGGAACCGCCCTGAT
CAAAAAGTACCCTAAGCTGGAAAGCGAGTTCGTGTACGGCGACTACAAGGTGTACGACGTGCGGAAGATG
ATCGCCAAGAGCGAGCAGGAAATCGGCAAGGCTACCGCCAAGTACTTCTTCTACAGCAACATCATGAACT
TTTTCAAGACCGAGATTACCCTGGCCAACGGCGAGATCCGGAAGCGGCCTCTGATCGAGACAAACGGCGA
AACCGGGGAGATCGTGTGGGATAAGGGCCGGGATTTTGCCACCGTGCGGAAAGTGCTGAGCATGCCCCAA
GTGAATATCGTGAAAAAGACCGAGGTGCAGACAGGCGGCTTCAGCAAAGAGTCTATCCTGCCCAAGAGGA
ACAGCGATAAGCTGATCGCCAGAAAGAAGGACTGGGACCCTAAGAAGTACGGCGGCTTCGACAGCCCCAC
CGTGGCCTATTCTGTGCTGGTGGTGGCCAAAGTGGAAAAGGGCAAGTCCAAGAAACTGAAGAGTGTGAAA
GAGCTGCTGGGGATCACCATCATGGAAAGAAGCAGCTTCGAGAAGAATCCCATCGACTTTCTGGAAGCCA
AGGGCTACAAAGAAGTGAAAAAGGACCTGATCATCAAGCTGCCTAAGTACTCCCTGTTCGAGCTGGAAAA
CGGCCGGAAGAGAATGCTGGCCTCTGCCGGCGAACTGCAGAAGGGAAACGAACTGGCCCTGCCCTCCAAA
TATGTGAACTTCCTGTACCTGGCCAGCCACTATGAGAAGCTGAAGGGCTCCCCCGAGGATAATGAGCAGA
AACAGCTGTTTGTGGAACAGCACAAGCACTACCTGGACGAGATCATCGAGCAGATCAGCGAGTTCTCCAA
GAGAGTGATCCTGGCCGACGCTAATCTGGACAAAGTGCTGTCCGCCTACAACAAGCACCGGGATAAGCCC
ATCAGAGAGCAGGCCGAGAATATCATCCACCTGTTTACCCTGACCAATCTGGGAGCCCCTGCCGCCTTCA
AGTACTTTGACACCACCATCGACCGGAAGAGGTACACCAGCACCAAAGAGGTGCTGGACGCCACCCTGAT
CCACCAGAGCATCACCGGCCTGTACGAGACACGGATCGACCTGTCTCAGCTGGGAGGCGACAAGCGTCCT
GCTGCTACTAAGAAAGCTGGTCAAGCTAAGAAAAAGAAAGCTAGCGGCAGCGGCGCCACCAACTTCAGCC
TGCTGAAGCAGGCCGGCGACGTGGAGGAGAACCCCGGCCCCAGCGAGCTGATTAAGGAGAACATGCACAT
GAAGCTGTACATGGAGGGCACCGTGGACAACCATCACTTCAAGTGCACATCCGAGGGCGAAGGCAAGCCC
TACGAGGGCACCCAGACCATGAGAATCAAGGTGGTCGAGGGCGGCCCTCTCCCCTTCGCCTTCGACATCC
TGGCTACTAGCTTCCTCTACGGCAGCAAGACCTTCATCAACCACACCCAGGGCATCCCCGACTTCTTCAA
GCAGTCCTTCCCTGAGGGCTTCACATGGGAGAGAGTCACCACATACGAAGACGGGGGCGTGCTGACCGCT
ACCCAGGACACCAGCCTCCAGGACGGCTGCCTCATCTACAACGTCAAGATCAGAGGGGTGAACTTCACAT
CCAACGGCCCTGTGATGCAGAAGAAAACACTCGGCTGGGAGGCCTTCACCGAGACGCTGTACCCCGCTGA
CGGCGGCCTGGAAGGCAGAAACGACATGGCCCTGAAGCTCGTGGGCGGGAGCCATCTGATCGCAAACATC
AAGACCACATATAGATCCAAGAAACCCGCTAAGAACCTCAAGATGCCTGGCGTCTACTATGTGGACTACA
GACTGGAAAGAATCAAGGAGGCCAACAACGAGACCTACGTCGAGCAGCACGAGGTGGCAGTGGCCAGATA
CTGCGACCTCCCTAGCAAACTGGGGCACAAGCTTAATTAGACGCGTTAAGTCGACAATCAACCTCTGGAT
TACAAAATTTGTGAAAGATTGACTGGTATTCTTAACTATGTTGCTCCTTTTACGCTATGTGGATACGCTG
CTTTAATGCCTTTGTATCATGCTATTGCTTCCCGTATGGCTTTCATTTTCTCCTCCTTGTATAAATCCTG
GTTGCTGTCTCTTTATGAGGAGTTGTGGCCCGTTGTCAGGCAACGTGGCGTGGTGTGCACTGTGTTTGCT
GACGCAACCCCCACTGGTTGGGGCATTGCCACCACCTGTCAGCTCCTTTCCGGGACTTTCGCTTTCCCCC
TCCCTATTGCCACGGCGGAACTCATCGCCGCCTGCCTTGCCCGCTGCTGGACAGGGGCTCGGCTGTTGGG
CACTGACAATTCCGTGGTGTTGTCGGGGAAATCATCGTCCTTTCCTTGGCTGCTCGCCTGTGTTGCCACC
TGGATTCTGCGCGGGACGTCCTTCTGCTACGTCCCTTCGGCCCTCAATCCAGCGGACCTTCCTTCCCGCG
GCCTGCTGCCGGCTCTGCGGCCTCTTCCGCGTCTTCGCCTTCGCCCTCAGACGAGTCGGATCTCCCTTTG
GGCCGCCTCCCCGCGTCGACTTTAAGACCAATGACTTACAAGGCAGCTGTAGATCTTAGCCACTTTTTAA
AAGAAAAGGGGGGACTGGAAGGGCTAATTCACTCCCAACGAAGACAAGATCTGCTTTTTGCTTGTACTGG
GTCTCTCTGGTTAGACCAGATCTGAGCCTGGGAGCTCTCTGGCTAACTAGGGAACCCACTGCTTAAGCCT
CAATAAAGCTTGCCTTGAGTGCTTCAAGTAGTGTGTGCCCGTCTGTTGTGTGACTCTGGTAACTAGAGAT
CCCTCAGACCCTTTTAGTCAGTGTGGAAAATCTCTAGCAGTACGTATAGTAGTTCATGTCATCTTATTAT
TCAGTATTTATAACTTGCAAAGAAATGAATATCAGAGAGTGAGAGGAACTTGTTTATTGCAGCTTATAAT
GGTTACAAATAAAGCAATAGCATCACAAATTTCACAAATAAAGCATTTTTTTCACTGCATTCTAGTTGTG
GTTTGTCCAAACTCATCAATGTATCTTATCATGTCTGGCTCTAGCTATCCCGCCCCTAACTCCGCCCATC
CCGCCCCTAACTCCGCCCAGTTCCGCCCATTCTCCGCCCCATGGCTGACTAATTTTTTTTATTTATGCAG
AGGCCGAGGCCGCCTCGGCCTCTGAGCTATTCCAGAAGTAGTGAGGAGGCTTTTTTGGAGGCCTAGGGAC
GTACCCAATTCGCCCTATAGTGAGTCGTATTACGCGCGCTCACTGGCCGTCGTTTTACAACGTCGTGACT
GGGAAAACCCTGGCGTTACCCAACTTAATCGCCTTGCAGCACATCCCCCTTTCGCCAGCTGGCGTAATAG
CGAAGAGGCCCGCACCGATCGCCCTTCCCAACAGTTGCGCAGCCTGAATGGCGAATGGG
[124 nt withheld, positions 9020-9143]
C
[91 nt withheld, positions 9145-9235]
A
[49 nt withheld, positions 9237-9285]
CCTTTGACGTTGGAGTCCACGTTCTTT
[37 nt withheld, positions 9313-9349]
ACCCTATCTCGGTCTATTCTTTTGATTTATAAGGGATTTTGCCGATTTCGGCCTATTGGTTAAAAAATGA
GCTGATTTAACAAAAATTTAACGCGAATTTTAACAAAATATTAACGCTTACAATTTAGGTGGCACTTTTC
GGGGAAATGTGCGCGGAACCCCTATTTGTTTATTTTTCTAAATACATTCAAATATGTATCCGCTCATGAG
ACAATAACCCTGATAAATGCTTCAATAATATTGAAAAAGGAAGAGTATGAGTATTCAACATTTCCGTGTC
GCCCTTATTCCCTTTTTTGCGGCATTTTGCCTTCCTGTTTTTGCTCACCCAGAAACGCTGGTGAAAGTAA
AAGATGCTGAAGATCAGTTGGGTGCACGAGTGGGTTACATCGAACTGGATCTCAACAGCGGTAAGATCCT
TGAGAGTTTTCGCCCCGAAGAACGTTTTCCAATGATGAGCACTTTTAAAGTTCTGCTATGTGGCGCGGTA
TTATCCCGTATTGACGCCGGGCAAGAGCAACTCGGTCGCCGCATACACTATTCTCAGAATGACTTGGTTG
AGTACTCACCAGTCACAGAAAAGCATCTTACGGATGGCATGACAGTAAGAGAATTATGCAGTGCTGCCAT
AACCATGAGTGATAACACTGCGGCCAACTTACTTCTGACAACGATCGGAGGACCGAAGGAGCTAACCGCT
TTTTTGCACAACATGGGGGATCATGTAACTCGCCTTGATCGTTGGGAACCGGAGCTGAATGAAGCCATAC
CAAACGACGAGCGTGACACCACGATGCCTGTAGCAATGGCAACAACGTTGCGCAAACTATTAACTGGCGA
ACTACTTACTCTAGCTTCCCGGCAACAATTAATAGACTGGATGGAGGCGGATAAAGTTGCAGGACCACTT
CTGCGCTCGGCCCTTCCGGCTGGCTGGTTTATTGCTGATAAATCTGGAGCCGGTGAGCGTGGGTCTCGCG
GTATCATTGCAGCACTGGGGCCAGATGGTAAGCCCTCCCGTATCGTAGTTATCTACACGACGGGGAGTCA
GGCAACTATGGATGAACGAAATAGACAGATCGCTGAGATAGGTGCCTCACTGATTAAGCATTGGTAACTG
TCAGACCAAGTTTACTCATATATACTTTAGATTGATTTAAAACTTCATTTTTAATTTAAAAGGATCTAGG
TGAAGATCCTTTTTGATAATCTCATGACCAAAATCCCTTAACGTGAGTTTTCGTTCCACTGAGCGTCAGA
CCCCGTAGAAAAGATCAAAGGATCTTCTTGAGATCCTTTTTTTCTGCGCGTAATCTGCTGCTTGCAAACA
AAAAAACCACCGCTACCAGCGGTGGTTTGTTTGCCGGATCAAGAGCTACCAACTCTTTTTCCGAAGGTAA
CTGGCTTCAGCAGAGCGCAGATACCAAATACTGTTCTTCTAGTGTAGCCGTAGTTAGGCCACCACTTCAA
GAACTCTGTAGCACCGCCTACATACCTCGCTCTGCTAATCCTGTTACCAGTGGCTGCTGCCAGTGGCGAT
AAGTCGTGTCTTACCGGGTTGGACTCAAGACGATAGTTACCGGATAAGGCGCAGCGGTCGGGCTGAACGG
GGGGTTCGTGCACACAGCCCAGCTTGGAGCGAACGACCTACACCGAACTGAGATACCTACAGCGTGAGCT
ATGAGAAAGCGCCACGCTTCCCGAAGGGAGAAAGGCGGACAGGTATCCGGTAAGCGGCAGGGTCGGAACA
GGAGAGCGCACGAGGGAGCTTCCAGGGGGAAACGCCTGGTATCTTTATAGTCCTGTCGGGTTTCGCCACC
TCTGACTTGAGCGTCGATTTTTGTGATGCTCGTCAGGGGGGCGGAGCCTATGGAAAAACGCCAGCAACGC
GGCCTTTTTACGGTTCCTGGCCTTTTGCTGGCCTTTTGCTCACATGTTCTTTCCTGCGTTATCCCCTGAT
TCTGTGGATAACCGTATTACCGCCTTTGAGTGAGCTGATACCGCTCGCCGCAGCCGAACGACCGAGCGCA
GCGAGTCAGTGAGCGAGGAAGCGGAAGAGCGCCCAATACGCAAACCGCCTCTCCCCGCGCGTTGGCCGAT
TCATTAATGCAGCTGGCACGACAGGTTTCCCGACTGGAAAGCGGGCAGTGAGCGCAACGCAATTAATGTG
AGTTAGCTCACTCATTAGGCACCCCAGGCTTTACACTTTATGCTTCCGGCTCGTATGTTGTGTGGAATTG
TGAGCGGATAACAATTTCACACAGGAAACAGCTATGACCATGATTACGCCAAGCGCGCAATTAACCCTCA
CTAAAGGGAACAAAAGCTGGAGCTGCAAGC
Features (pLannotate 1.2.2; 29 found; start..end, strand, type, name):
      5..231     +  promoter       RSV promoter: Rous sarcoma virus enhancer/promoter
    232..412     +  LTR            5' LTR (truncated): truncated 5' long terminal repeat (LTR) from HIV-1
    459..584     +  misc_feature   HIV-1 Ψ: packaging signal of human immunodeficiency virus type 1
    568..931     +  CDS            HIV-1 gag (fragment): gag protein from human immunodeficiency virus 1; gag
   1077..1310    +  misc_feature   RRE: The Rev response element (RRE) of HIV-1 allows for Rev-dependent mRNA export from the nucleus to the cytoplasm.
   1687..1713    +  CDS            Rev (fragment): human immunodeficiency virus 1 (HIV-1) Rev protein; rev; enhances nuclear export of unspliced and incompletely spliced viral mRNAs
   1717..1957    +  promoter       U6 promoter: RNA polymerase III promoter for human U6 snRNA
   1987..2062    +  misc_RNA       gRNA scaffold: guide RNA scaffold for the Streptococcus pyogenes CRISPR/Cas9 system
   2110..2227    +  misc_feature   cPPT/CTS: central polypurine tract and central termination sequence of HIV-1
   2296..2507    +  promoter       EF-1α core promoter: core promoter for human elongation factor EF-1α
   2611..4326    +  CDS            Cas9(N): N-terminal portion of Streptococcus pyogenes Cas9 (Zetsche et al., 2015)
   4213..6711    +  CDS            Cas9(C): C-terminal portion of Streptococcus pyogenes Cas9 (Zetsche et al., 2015)
   6832..7529    +  CDS            TagBFP (fragment): monomeric blue fluorescent protein mammalian codon-optimized
   7546..8134    +  misc_feature   WPRE: woodchuck hepatitis virus posttranscriptional regulatory element
   8185..8204    +  misc_feature   cPPT/CTS (fragment): central polypurine tract and central termination sequence of HIV-1
   8206..8439    +  LTR            3' LTR (ΔU3): self-inactivating 3' long terminal repeat (LTR) from HIV-1
   8517..8638    +  polyA_signal   SV40 poly(A) signal: SV40 polyadenylation signal
   8678..8813    +  rep_origin     SV40 ori: SV40 origin of replication
   8834..8852    -  promoter       T7 promoter: promoter for bacteriophage T7 RNA polymerase
   8860..9015    +  CDS            lacZα (fragment): LacZα fragment of β-galactosidase; lacZ fragment
   9020..9448    +  rep_origin     f1 ori (sequence partly withheld): f1 bacteriophage origin of replication; arrow indicates direction of (+) strand synthesis
   9501..9605    +  promoter       AmpR promoter: bla
   9606..10466   +  CDS            AmpR: β-lactamase; bla; confers resistance to ampicillin, carbenicillin, and related antibiotics
  10637..11225   +  rep_origin     ori: high-copy-number ColE1/pMB1/pBR322/pUC origin of replication
  11408..11500   +  CDS            lacI (fragment): lac repressor; lacI; The lac repressor binds to the lac operator to inhibit transcription in E. coli. This inhibition can be relieved by adding lactose or isopropyl-β-D-thiogalactopyranoside (IPTG).
  11513..11534   +  protein_bind   CAP binding site: CAP binding activates transcription in the presence of cAMP. E. coli catabolite activator protein
  11549..11579   +  promoter       lac promoter: promoter for the E. coli lac operon
  11583..11605   +  protein_bind   lac operator (fragment): The lac repressor binds to the lac operator to inhibit transcription in E. coli. This inhibition can be relieved by adding lactose or isopropyl-β-D-thiogalactopyranoside (IPTG). lac repressor encoded by lacI
  11648..11666   +  promoter       T3 promoter: promoter for bacteriophage T3 RNA polymerase
