[The description below was written by a language model from this plasmid's Addgene catalogue record and pLannotate feature annotations shown in this document.]
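Description:
pLC-BFP-FADD is an all-in-one lentiviral CRISPR/Cas9 plasmid built on the lentiCRISPRv1 backbone, in which the puromycin resistance gene of the parent vector has been replaced by the blue fluorescent protein TagBFP. It is propagated in E. coli through a high-copy ColE1/pUC-type origin with ampicillin selection (AmpR); an f1 origin, an SV40 origin and remnants of a lac/lacZα cloning region are also present in the bacterial backbone. The catalogue lists a size of about 11.7 kb, in close agreement with the annotated sequence.

The transfer cassette has a third-generation, self-inactivating layout. An RSV promoter drives a truncated HIV-1 5' LTR, followed by the Ψ packaging signal with a gag fragment, the Rev response element, a cPPT/CTS, a WPRE and a ΔU3 3' LTR, with an SV40 poly(A) signal downstream. Within this frame, a human U6 (Pol III) promoter transcribes a single guide RNA made up of a spacer targeting human FADD (Fas-associated death domain), cloned into BsmBI sites that were destroyed in the process, fused to the Streptococcus pyogenes gRNA scaffold. Downstream, an EF-1α core promoter drives S. pyogenes Cas9; the annotation splits it into overlapping N- and C-terminal portions, which appear to be one continuous coding sequence. TagBFP follows Cas9, but the element linking the two is not annotated in the feature table.

After packaging and transduction, the construct delivers Cas9 and the guide together to disrupt FADD in human cells. Blue fluorescence, rather than drug selection, marks transduced cells and allows them to be sorted. The associated work concerns apoptosis and necroptosis signalling in acute lymphoblastic leukaemia.
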