Addgene plasmid #75166: pLC-BFP-FADD
Purpose: LentiCRISPR-BFP with sgRNA targeting human FADD
Depositing lab: Beat Bornhauser. Depositing organization: University Children's Hospital Zurich. Publication: Activation of concurrent apoptosis and necroptosis by SMAC mimetics for the treatment of refractory and relapsed ALL. McComb S, Aguade-Gorgorio J, Harder L, Marovca B, Cario G, Eckert C, Schrappe M, Stanulla M, von Stackelberg A, Bourquin JP, Bornhauser BC. Sci Transl Med. 2016 May 18;8(339):339ra70. doi: 10.1126/scitranslmed.aad2986. PubMed 27194728.
Backbone
  Vector backbone: lentiCRISPRv1
  Total vector size (bp): 11696
  Modifications to backbone: Swap puromycin resistance for TagBFP
  Vector type: Mammalian Expression, Lentiviral, CRISPR
Growth in bacteria
  Bacterial resistance: Ampicillin, 100 μg/mL
  Growth temperature: 37°C
  Growth strain: NEB Stable
  Copy number: High Copy
Gene/Insert
  Gene/Insert name: FADD sgRNA (alt name: Fas-Associated Death Domain)
  gRNA/shRNA sequence: ACTCCCGCACACGCTCTGTC
  Species: H. sapiens (human)
  GenBank ID: NC_000011.10
  Entrez Gene: FADD (a.k.a. GIG3, IMD90, MORT1)
  Promoter: U6
  Cloning method: Restriction Enzyme; 5′ cloning site BsmBI (Esp3I) (destroyed during cloning); 3′ cloning site BsmBI (Esp3I) (destroyed during cloning)
  Sequencing primers: 5′ GACTATCATATGCTTACCGT; 3′ AAACGACAGAGCGTGTGCGGGAGTC
Terms and licenses: Academic/Nonprofit Terms; Industry Terms: Not Available to Industry
How to cite: pLC-BFP-FADD was a gift from Beat Bornhauser (Addgene plasmid # 75166 ; http://n2t.net/addgene:75166 ; RRID:Addgene_75166)
