>Addgene plasmid #75166 | pLC-BFP-FADD | addgene partial sequence | sequence record 147078 | LKO1_5 5'-GACTATCATATGCTTACCGT-3'
AACACCGACTCCCGCACACGCTCTGTCGTTTTAGAGCTAGAAATAGCAAGTTAAAATAAGGCTAGTCCGT
TATCAACTTGAAAAAGTGGCACCGAGTCGGTGCTTTTTTGAATTCTAGATCTTGAGACAAATGGCAGTAT
TCATCCACAATTTTAAAAGAAAAGGGGGGATTGGGGGGTACAGTGCAGGGGAAAGAATAGTAGACATAAT
AGCAACAGACATACAAACTAAAGAATTACAAAAACAAATTACAAAAATTCAAAATTTTCGGGTTTATTAC
AGGGACAGCAGAGATCCACTTTGGCGCCGGCTCGAGTGGCTCCGGTGCCCGTCAGTGGGCAGAGCGCACA
TCGCCCACAGTCCCCGAGAAGTTGGGGGGAGGGGTCGGCAATTGAACCGGTGCCTAGAGAAGGTGGCGCG
GGGTAAACTGGGAAAGTGATGTCGTGTACTGGCTCCGCCTTTTTCCCGAGGGTGGGGGAGAACCGTATAT
AAGTGCAGTAGTCGCCGTGAACGTTCTTTTTCGCAACGGGTTTGCCGCCAGAACACAGGTGTCGTGACGC
GGGATC
