>Addgene plasmid #75166 | pLC-BFP-FADD | addgene partial sequence | sequence record 147079 | StrepPyoCas9-5UTR-F 5'-CGGTGCCACTTTTTCAAGTTG-3'
AACGACAGAGCGTGTGCGGGAGTCGGTGTTTCGTCCTTTCCACAAGATATATAAAGCCAAGAAATCGAAA
TACTTTCAAGTTACGGTAAGCATATGATAGTCCATTTTAAAACATAATTTTAAAACTGCAAACTACCCAA
GAAATTATTACTTTCTACGTCACGTATTTTGTACTAATATCTTTGTGTTTACAGTCAAATTAATTCTAAT
TATCTCTCTAACAGCCTTGTATCGTATATGCAAATATGAAGGAATCATGGGAAATAGGCCCTCTCTGGGT
CCCCTCGGGGTTGGGAGGTGGGTCTGAAACGATAATGGTGAATATCCCTGCCTAACTCTATTCACTATAG
AAAGTACAGCAAAAACTATTCTTAAACCTACCAAGCCTCCTACTATCATTATGAATAATTTTATATACCA
CAGCCAATTTGTTATGTTAAACCAATTCCACAAACTTGCCCATTTATCTAATTCCAATAATTCTTGTTCA
TTCTTTTCTTGCTGGTTTTGCGATTCTTCAATTAAGGAGTGTATTAAGCTTGTGTAATTGTTAATTTCTC
TGTCCCACTCCATCCAGGTCGTGTGATTCCAAATCTGTTCCAGAGATTTATTACTCCAACTAGCATTCCA
AGGCACAGCAGTGGTGCAAATGAGTTTTCCAGAGCAACC
